Addgene plasmid #117668: pKar2-msGFP-HDEL
Purpose: Localisation of Endoplasmic Reticulum
Depositing lab: Pau Ferrer & Benjamin Glick. Depositing organization: University of Chicago. Publication: An improved secretion signal enhances the secretion of model proteins from Pichia pastoris. Barrero JJ, Casler JC, Valero F, Ferrer P, Glick BS. Microb Cell Fact. 2018 Oct 12;17(1):161. doi: 10.1186/s12934-018-1009-5. PubMed 30314480.
Backbone
  Vector backbone: Unknown
  Vector type: Yeast Expression
Growth in bacteria
  Bacterial resistance: Kanamycin, 50 μg/mL
  Growth temperature: 37°C
  Growth strain: DH5alpha
  Copy number: Unknown
Gene/Insert
  Gene/Insert name: pKar2-msGFP-HDEL
  Mutation: Contains the Kar2 promoter and signal sequence from S.cerevisiae as well as a monomeric superfolder variant of GFP (msGFP) with the amino acids HDEL at the C-terminal.
  Promoter: pKar2
  Cloning method: Gibson Cloning
Terms and licenses: Academic/Nonprofit Terms; Industry Terms: Not Available to Industry
Depositor comments: Integration plasmid in the His4 locus. Please note that there are some sequence discrepancies between the Addgene quality control sequence and the author-supplied Genbank sequence. The authors have noted that the discrepancies do NOT affect plasmid function.
How to cite: pKar2-msGFP-HDEL was a gift from Pau Ferrer & Benjamin Glick (Addgene plasmid # 117668 ; http://n2t.net/addgene:117668 ; RRID:Addgene_117668)
