[The description below was written by a language model from this plasmid's Addgene catalogue record and pLannotate feature annotations shown in this document.]
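Description:
pKar2-msGFP-HDEL is a yeast expression plasmid designed to label the lumen of the endoplasmic reticulum with a fluorescent marker. The named backbone is not recorded, but the 7.1 kb sequence shows a high-copy ColE1/pUC-type origin for propagation in E. coli. It also carries a kanMX-style cassette in which an aminoglycoside phosphotransferase gene is flanked by the Ashbya gossypii TEF promoter and terminator. This cassette accounts for the kanamycin selection listed for bacteria, and cassettes of this type usually also confer G418 resistance in yeast. The plasmid carries the full Pichia pastoris HIS4 gene, and no yeast replication origin was annotated. Both points fit the depositor's note that it is an integration plasmid targeted to the His4 locus. Short fragments of the AmpR promoter, rop, bom, lacZα and pUC polylinker are remnants of earlier cloning vectors.

According to the record, the payload uses the Saccharomyces cerevisiae Kar2 promoter and Kar2 signal sequence to drive a monomeric superfolder GFP (msGFP) that ends in the tetrapeptide HDEL. The signal sequence directs the nascent protein into the ER. HDEL is the yeast ER-retrieval motif, so any protein that escapes is returned from the Golgi and fluorescence stays in the ER lumen. The feature table annotates the GFP coding region (matched to msGFP2), followed by a small AOX1 coding fragment and the P. pastoris AOX1 terminator. It does not separately annotate the Kar2 promoter or signal sequence. The HIS4 and AOX1 elements and the associated publication on secretion from Pichia pastoris point to that yeast as the intended host. The depositors note some discrepancies between their supplied sequence and the repository's sequencing result, which they state do not affect function.
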