Features (pLannotate 1.2.2; 14 found; start..end, strand, type, name):
     94..780     +  CDS            msGFP2: photostable monomeric superfolder GFP (Valbuena et al., 2020)
   1030..1047    +  misc_feature   MCS (fragment): pUC18/19 multiple cloning site
   1049..1111    +  CDS            AOX1 (fragment): ALOX1_KOMPC - Experimental evidence at protein level: Swiss-Prot protein existence level 1. Major isoform of alcohol oxidase, which catalyzes the oxidation of methanol to formaldehyde and hydrogen peroxide, the first step in the methanol utilization pathway of methylotrophic yeasts. From Komagataella phaffii (strain ATCC 76273 / CBS 7435 / CECT 11047 / NRRL Y-11430 / Wegner 21-1) (Yeast) (Pichia pastoris).
   1115..1330    +  terminator     AOX1 terminator (fragment): Pichia pastoris AOX1; transcription terminator for AOX1
   1392..1980    -  rep_origin     ori: high-copy-number ColE1/pMB1/pBR322/pUC origin of replication
   2155..2334    -  terminator     TEF terminator (fragment): Ashbya gossypii TEF terminator
   2340..3149    -  CDS            KanR: aminoglycoside phosphotransferase; aph(3')-Ia; confers resistance to kanamycin
   3150..3493    -  promoter       TEF promoter: Ashbya gossypii TEF promoter
   3641..6175    +  CDS            PpHIS4: multifunctional enzyme, required for histidine biosynthesis; Pichia pastoris HIS4; auxotrophic marker for Pichia pastoris
   6216..6303    -  promoter       AmpR promoter (fragment): bla
   6398..6433    +  CDS            rop (fragment): Rop protein, which maintains plasmids at low copy number; rop
   6535..6634    +  misc_feature   bom (fragment): basis of mobility region from pBR322
   6640..6797    -  CDS            lacZα (fragment): LacZα fragment of β-galactosidase; lacZ fragment
   6794..6820    +  misc_feature   MCS (fragment): pUC18/19 multiple cloning site
>Addgene plasmid #117668 | pKar2-msGFP-HDEL | addgene full sequence | sequence record 231132 | Addgene NGS Result
ATGCTGTCGTTAAAACCATCTTGGCTGACTTTGGCGGCATTAATGTATGCCATGCTATTGGTCGTAGTGC
CATTTGCTAAACCTGTTAGAGCTGATAGCACTGAGAGCCTGTTCACCGGGGTGGTGCCCATCCTGGTCGA
GCTGGACGGCGACGTAAACGGCCACAAGTTCAGCGTGCGCGGCGAGGGCGAGGGCGATGCCACCAACGGC
AAGCTGACCCTGAAGTTCATCTGCACCACCGGCAAGCTGCCCGTGCCCTGGCCCACCCTCGTGACCACCC
TGACCTACGGCGTGCAGTGCTTCAGCCGCTACCCCGACCACATGAAGCAGCACGACTTCTTCAAGTCCGC
CATGCCCGAAGGCTACGTCCAGGAGCGCACCATCACCTTCAAGGACGACGGCACCTACAAGACCCGCGCC
GAGGTGAAGTTCGAGGGCGACACCCTGGTGAACCGCATCGAGCTGAAGGGCATCGACTTCAAGGAGGACG
GCAACATCCTGGGGCACAAGCTGGAGTACAACTTCAACAGCCACAACGTCTATATCACCGCCGACAAGCA
GAAGAACGGCATCAAGGCCAACTTCAAGATCCGCCACAACGTGGAGGACGGCAGCGTGCAGCTCGCCGAC
CACTACCAGCAGAACACCCCCATCGGCGACGGCCCCGTGCTGCTGCCCGACAACCACTACCTGAGCACCC
AGTCCAAGCTGAGCAAAGACCCCAACGAGAAGCGCGATCACATGGTCCTGCTGGAGTTCGTGACCGCCGC
CGGGATCACTCACGGCAGCTCCGGTTCCAGCGGGTCTTCCGGTCATGATGAGTTGTAGATAGGCTAAATT
ATATATAGGAAAGAATAGTATTACAAATTAATGGTTCTAATTTATTTCACCTATTGAATTTTTTTACCAC
TGAGAAACAATGTTTAGGTATATGTGCTTACGTAATGCCACGAAAATTTATGGCATCCTTCAACTTCTGA
AATCAACTACTGGCGGAGGAAGCAAATTTTTCCAGGAGCAACAACAGAACTGCAGGCATGCAAGCTTCTT
AGACATGACTGTTCCTCAGTTCAAGTTGGGCACTTACGAGAAGACCGGTCTTGCTAGATTCTAATCAAGA
GGATGTCAGAATGCCATTTGCCTGAGAGATGCAGGCTTCATTTTTGATACTTTTTTATTTGTAACCTATA
TAGTATAGGATTTTTTTTGTCATTTTGTTTCTTCTCGTACGAGCTTGCTCCTGATCAGCCTATCTCGCAG
CTGATGAATATCTTGTGGTAGGGGTTTGGGAAAATCATTCGAGTTTGATGTTTTTCTTGGTATTTCCCAC
ACATGTGAGCAAAAGGCCAGCAAAAGGCCAGGAACCGTAAAAAGGCCGCGTTGCTGGCGTTTTTCCATAG
GCTCCGCCCCCCTGACGAGCATCACAAAAATCGACGCTCAAGTCAGAGGTGGCGAAACCCGACAGGACTA
TAAAGATACCAGGCGTTTCCCCCTGGAAGCTCCCTCGTGCGCTCTCCTGTTCCGACCCTGCCGCTTACCG
GATACCTGTCCGCCTTTCTCCCTTCGGGAAGCGTGGCGCTTTCTCATAGCTCACGCTGTAGGTATCTCAG
TTCGGTGTAGGTCGTTCGCTCCAAGCTGGGCTGTGTGCACGAACCCCCCGTTCAGCCCGACCGCTGCGCC
TTATCCGGTAACTATCGTCTTGAGTCCAACCCGGTAAGACACGACTTATCGCCACTGGCAGCAGCCACTG
GTAACAGGATTAGCAGAGCGAGGTATGTAGGCGGTGCTACAGAGTTCTTGAAGTGGTGGCCTAACTACGG
CTACACTAGAAGAACAGTATTTGGTATCTGCGCTCTGCTGAAGCCAGTTACCTTCGGAAAAAGAGTTGGT
AGCTCTTGATCCGGCAAACAAACCACCGCTGGTAGCGGTGGTTTTTTTGTTTGCAAGCAGCAGATTACGC
GCAGAAAAAAAGGATCTCAAGAAGATCCTTTGATCTTTTCTACGGGGTCTGACGCTCAGTGGAACGAAAA
CTCACGTTAAGGGATTTTGGTCATGAGATTATCAAAAAGGATCTTCACCTAGATCCTTTTAAATTAAAAA
TGAAGTTTTAAATCAATCTAAAGTATATATGAGTAAACTTGGTCTGACAGTCAATCACATACGATTGACG
CATGATATTACTTTCTGCGCACTTAACTTCGCATCGGGGCAGATGATGTCGAGGCGAAAAAAAATATAAA
TCACGCTAACATTTGATTAAAATAGAACAACTACAATATAAAAAAACTATACAAATGACAAGTTCTTGAA
AACAAGAATCTTTTTATTGTCAGTACTGATTAGAAAAACTCATCGAGCATCAAATGAAACTGCAATTTAT
TCATATCAGGATTATCAATACCATATTTTTGAAAAAGCCGTTTCTGTAATGAAGGAGAAAACTCACCGAG
GCAGTTCCATAGGATGGCAAGATCCTGGTATCGGTCTGCGATTCCGACTCGTCCAACATCAATACAACCT
ATTAATTTCCCCTCGTCAAAAATAAGGTTATCAAGTGAGAAATCACCATGAGTGACGACTGAATCCGGTG
AGAATGGCAAAAGCTTATGCATTTCTTTCCAGACTTGTTCAACAGGCCAGCCATTACGCTCGTCATCAAA
ATCACTCGCATCAACCAAACCGTTATTCATTCGTGATTGCGCCTGAGCGAGACGAAATACGCGATCGCTG
TTAAAAGGACAATTACAAACAGGAATCGAATGCAACCGGCGCAGGAACACTGCCAGCGCATCAACAATAT
TTTCACCTGAATCAGGATATTCTTCTAATACCTGGAATGCTGTTTTGCCGGGGATCGCAGTGGTGAGTAA
CCATGCATCATCAGGAGTACGGATAAAATGCTTGATGGTCGGAAGAGGCATAAATTCCGTCAGCCAGTTT
AGTCTGACCATCTCATCTGTAACATCATTGGCAACGCTACCTTTGCCATGTTTCAGAAACAACTCTGGCG
CATCGGGCTTCCCATACAATCGATAGATTGTCGCACCTGATTGCCCGACATTATCGCGAGCCCATTTATA
CCCATATAAATCAGCATCCATGTTGGAATTTAATCGCGGCCTCGAAACGTGAGTCTTTTCCTTACCCATG
GTTGTTTATGTTCGGATGTGATGTGAGAACTGTATCCTAGCAAGATTTTAAAAGGAAGTATATGAAAGAA
GAACCTCAGTGGCAAATCCTAACCTTTTATATTTCTCTACAGGGGCGCGGCGTGGGGACAATTCAACGCG
TCTGTGAGGGGAGCGTTTCCCTGCTCGCAGGTCTGCAGCGAGGAGCCGTAATTTTTGCTTCGCGCCGTGC
GGCCATCAAAATGTATGGATGCAAATGATTATACATGGGGATGTATGGGCTAAATGTACGGGCGACAGTC
ACATCATGCCCCTGAGCTGCGCACGTCAAGACTGTCAAGGAGGGTATTCTGGGCCTCCATGTCGCTGGCC
GGGTGACCCGGCGGGGACGAGGCAAGCTAAACAGATCTGGCGCGCCTTAATTAACAATGATCTCCTGATG
ACTGACTCACTGATAATAAAAATACGGCTTCAGAATTTCTCAAGACTACACTCACTGTCCGACTTCAAGT
ATGACATTTCCCTTGCTACCTGCATACGCAAGTGTTGCAGAGTTTGATAATTCCTTGAGTTTGGTAGGAA
AAGCCGTGTTTCCCTATGCTGCTGACCAGCTGCACAACCTGATCAAGTTCACTCAATCGACTGAGCTTCA
AGTTAATGTGCAAGTTGAGTCATCCGTTACAGAGGACCAATTTGAGGAGCTGATCGACAACTTGCTCAAG
TTGTACAATAATGGTATCAATGAAGTGATTTTGGACCTAGATTTGGCAGAAAGAGTTGTCCAAAGGATGA
TCCCAGGCGCTAGGGTTATCTATAGGACCCTGGTTGATAAAGTTGCATCCTTGCCCGCTAATGCTAGTAT
CGCTGTGCCTTTTTCTTCTCTACTGGGCGATTTGAAAAGTTTCACTAATGGCGGTAGTAGAACTGTTTAT
GCTTTTTCTGAGACCGCAAAGTTGGTAGATGTGACTTCCACTGTTGCTTCTGGTATAATCCCCATTATTG
ATGCTCGGCAATTGACTACTGAATACGAACTTTCTGAAGATGTCAAAAAGTTCCCTGTCAGTGAAATTTT
GTTGGCGTCTTTGACTACTGACCGCCCCGATGGTCTATTCACTACTTTGGTGGCTGACTCTTCTAATTAC
TCGTTGGGCCTGGTGTACTCGTCCAAAAAGTCTATTCCGGAGGCTATAAGGACACAAACTGGAGTCTACC
AATCTCGTCGTCACGGTTTGTGGTATAAAGGTGCTACATCTGGAGCAACTCAAAAGTTGCTGGGTATCGA
ATTGGATTGTGATGGAGACTGCTTGAAATTTGTGGTTGAACAAACAGGTGTTGGTTTCTGTCACTTGGAA
CGCACTTCCTGTTTTGGCCAATCAAAGGGTCTTAGAGCCATGGAAGCCACCTTGTGGGATCGTAAGAGCA
ATGCTCCAGAAGGTTCTTATACCAAACGGTTATTTGACGACGAAGTTTTGTTGAACGCTAAAATTAGGGA
GGAAGCTGATGAACTTGCAGAAGCTAAATCCAAGGAAGATATAGCCTGGGAATGTGCTGACTTATTTTAT
TTTGCATTAGTTAGATGTGCCAAGTACGGTGTGACGTTGGACGAGGTGGAGAGAAACCTGGATATGAAGT
CCCTAAAGGTCACTAGAAGGAAAGGAGATGCCAAGCCAGGATACACCAAGGAACAACCTAAAGAAGAATC
CAAACCTAAAGAAGTCCCTTCTGAAGGTCGTATTGAATTGTGCAAAATTGACGTTTCTAAGGCCTCCTCA
CAAGAAATTGAAGATGCCCTTCGTCGTCCTATCCAGAAAACGGAACAGATTATGGAATTAGTCAAACCAA
TTGTCGACAATGTTCGTCAAAATGGTGACAAAGCCCTTTTAGAACTAACTGCCAAGTTTGATGGAGTCGC
TTTGAAGACACCTGTGTTAGAAGCTCCTTTCCCAGAGGAACTTATGCAATTGCCAGATAACGTTAAGAGA
GCCATTGATCTCTCTATAGATAACGTCAGGAAATTCCATGAAGCTCAACTAACGGAGACGTTGCAAGTTG
AGACTTGCCCTGGTGTAGTCTGCTCTCGTTTTGCAAGACCTATTGAGAAAGTTGGCCTCTATATTCCTGG
TGGAACCGCAATTCTGCCTTCCACTTCCCTGATGCTGGGTGTTCCTGCCAAAGTTGCTGGTTGCAAAGAA
ATTGTTTTTGCATCTCCACCTAAGAAGGATGGCACCCTTACCCCAGAAGTCATCTACGTTGCCCACAAGG
TTGGTGCTAAGTGTATCGTGCTAGCAGGAGGCGCCCAGGCAGTAGCTGCTATGGCTTACGGAACAGAAAC
TGTTCCTAAGTGTGACAAAATATTTGGTCCAGGAAACCAGTTCGTTACTGCTGCCAAGATGATGGTTCAA
AATGACACATCAGCCCTGTGTAGTATTGACATGCCTGCTGGGCCTTCTGAAGTTCTAGTTATTGCTGATA
AATACGCTGATCCAGATTTCGTTGCCTCAGACCTTCTGTCTCAAGCTGAACATGGTATTGATTCCCAGGT
GATTCTGTTGGCTGTCGATATGACAGACAAGGAGCTTGCCAGAATTGAAGATGCTGTTCACAACCAAGCT
GTGCAGTTGCCAAGGGTTGAAATTGTACGCAAGTGTATTGCACACTCTACAACCCTATCGGTTGCAACCT
ACGAGCAGGCTTTGGAAATGTCCAATCAGTACGCTCCTGAACACTTGATCCTGCAAATCGAGAATGCTTC
TTCTTATGTTGATCAAGTACAACACGCTGGATCTGTGTTTGTTGGTGCCTACTCTCCAGAGAGTTGTGGA
GATTACTCCTCCGGCACCAACCACACTTTGCCAACGTACGGATATGCCCATCAATACAGCGGAGTTAACA
CTGCAACCTTCCAGAAGTTCATCACTTCACAAGACGTAACTCCTGAGGGACTGAAACATATTGGCCAAGC
AGTGATGGATCTGGCTGCTGTTGAAGGTCTAGATGCTCACCGCAATGCTGTTAAGGTTCGTATGGAGAAA
CTGGGACTTATTTAATTATTTAGAGATTTTAACTTACATTTAGATTCGATAGATCATTATTGAAGCATTT
ATCAGGGTCATTGTCTCATGAGCGGATACATATTTGAATGTATTTAGAAAAATAAACAAATAGGGGTTCC
GCGCACATTTCCCCGAAAAGTGCCACCTGACGTCTAAGAAACCATTATTATCATGACATTAACCTATAAA
AATAGGCGTATCACGAGGCCCTTTCGTCTCGCGCGTTTCGGTGATGACGGTGAAAACCTCTGACACATGC
AGCTCCCGGAGACGGTCACAGCTTGTCTGTAAGCGGATGCCGGGAGCAGACAAGCCCGTCAGGGCGCGTC
AGCGGGTGTTGGCGGGTGTCGGGGCTGGCTTAACTATGCGGCATCAGAGCAGATTGTACTGAGAGTGCAC
CATATGCGGTGTGAAATACCGCACAGATGCGTAAGGAGAAAATACCGCATCAGGCGCCATTCGCCATTCA
GGCTGCGCAACTGTTGGGAAGGGCGATCGGTGCGGGCCTCTTCGCTATTACGCCAGCTGGCGAAAGGGGG
ATGTGCTGCAAGGCGATTAAGTTGGGTAACGCCAGGGTTTTCCCAGTCACGACGTTGTAAAACGACGGCC
AGTGAATTCGAGCTCGGTACCCGGGGATCCGAGCTCCTAGTGAAGACTTGAGATGGACATGATAAACAAT
TATAGTGAAAATAGAAACCATAATACAATATTCTAATAGAGGAACCGTTTACCTGTGGTTCCTATTGTGG
CCTACTGTTACTAGCTAGTGTAATACACCCTTGCCTCAGCTTTGCAAGTTGACAACTCAGCCAAATGATC
TTTGAATGCGCGAAACCTCAAGGTCCATCGAATTTTCTCGAATTTTCAGTGTTTTCATACAGCGTGTCAT
CTTCTTTCGCGTACTTATTTAAATCGTACCCAGATCCCTTCTTCTTCCTTAATTTCAATTCCAACACTCA
AGA
